Addgene plasmid #46610: AB.pCCL.sin.cPPT.U6.miR-325-Decoy.hPGK.GFP.WPRE
Depositing lab: Brian Brown. Depositing organization: Icahn School of Medicine at Mount Sinai. Publication: High-throughput assessment of microRNA activity and function using microRNA sensor and decoy libraries. Mullokandov G, Baccarini A, Ruzo A, Jayaprakash AD, Tung N, Israelow B, Evans MJ, Sachidanandam R, Brown BD. Nat Methods. 2012 Jul 1;9(8):840-6. doi: 10.1038/nmeth.2078. PubMed 22751203.
Backbone
  Vector backbone: AB.pCCLsin.PPT.U6.hPGK.GFP.wpre
  Backbone size w/o insert (bp): 8233
  Vector type: Lentiviral
  Selectable markers: eGFP
Growth in bacteria
  Bacterial resistance: Ampicillin, 100 μg/mL
  Growth temperature: 37°C
  Growth strain: Stbl3
  Copy number: High Copy
Gene/Insert
  Gene/Insert name: miR-325 Decoy (alt name: 8251)
  Species: M. musculus (mouse)
  Insert size (bp): 81
  Promoter: hU6
  Cloning method: Restriction Enzyme; 5′ cloning site BsmBI (destroyed during cloning); 3′ cloning site BsmBI (destroyed during cloning)
  Sequencing primers: 5′ CATAATAGCAACAGACATAC; 3′ pBluescriptSK_primer
Terms and licenses: Academic/Nonprofit Terms; Industry Terms: Not Available to Industry
Depositor comments: Depositor Website: http://www.mountsinai.org/profiles/brian-d-brown/ Please cite Mullokandov, Baccarini, Ruzo et al. Nature Methods 2013.
How to cite: AB.pCCL.sin.cPPT.U6.miR-325-Decoy.hPGK.GFP.WPRE was a gift from Brian Brown (Addgene plasmid # 46610 ; http://n2t.net/addgene:46610 ; RRID:Addgene_46610)
