[The description below was written by a language model from this plasmid's Addgene catalogue record.]
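Description:
AB.pCCL.sin.cPPT.U6.miR-325-Decoy.hPGK.GFP.WPRE is a lentiviral transfer plasmid built on the pCCL self-inactivating (sin) backbone, designed to deliver a microRNA decoy into mammalian cells. In bacteria it is maintained as a high-copy plasmid under ampicillin selection. The record lists a recombination-deficient host strain, which is typical for vectors carrying repeated long terminal repeat sequences. The backbone is recorded as 8233 bp without the insert. No feature table was supplied, so the details of the replication origin and LTR architecture can only be inferred from the construct name.

The payload consists of two expression units. A human U6 promoter, an RNA polymerase III promoter suited to short non-coding transcripts, drives an 81 bp miR-325 decoy annotated as mouse. The decoy was cloned through BsmBI sites that were destroyed in the process. Decoy transcripts of this kind carry target sites complementary to a specific microRNA and act as competitive inhibitors, sequestering it away from its natural targets. A separate human PGK promoter drives GFP (eGFP), which is the only marker listed for identifying or sorting transduced cells, as no drug selection cassette is recorded. The central polypurine tract (cPPT) improves nuclear import of the viral genome and thus transduction efficiency. The WPRE downstream of GFP enhances transcript stability and expression, and the sin design inactivates LTR promoter activity after integration.

The associated publication describes libraries of microRNA sensors and decoys for high-throughput assessment of microRNA activity and function. This plasmid appears to be the miR-325 member of the decoy set, suited to stable loss-of-function studies of that microRNA.
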