>Addgene plasmid #46610 | AB.pCCL.sin.cPPT.U6.miR-325-Decoy.hPGK.GFP.WPRE | depositor partial sequence | sequence record 65923 | miR-325 Decoy
CATCAACTTGATAGGAGGACCTCAATAAACAAGTATTCTGGTCACAGAATACAACTTGATAGGAGGACCT
CAATAAACAAG
