>Addgene plasmid #46610 | AB.pCCL.sin.cPPT.U6.miR-325-Decoy.hPGK.GFP.WPRE | depositor partial sequence | sequence record 65924 | empty backbone
AATGCTTCAATAATATTGAAAAAGGAAGAGTATGAGTATTCAACATTTCCGTGTCGCCCTTATTCCCTTT
TTTGCGGCATTTTGCCTTCCTGTTTTTGCTCACCCAGAAACGCTGGTGAAAGTAAAAGATGCTGAAGATC
AGTTGGGTGCACGAGTGGGTTACATCGAACTGGATCTCAACAGCGGTAAGATCCTTGAGAGTTTTCGCCC
CGAAGAACGTTTTCCAATGATGAGCACTTTTAAAGTTCTGCTATGTGGCGCGGTATTATCCCGTATTGAC
GCCGGGCAAGAGCAACTCGGTCGCCGCATACACTATTCTCAGAATGACTTGGTTGAGTACTCACCAGTCA
CAGAAAAGCATCTTACGGATGGCATGACAGTAAGAGAATTATGCAGTGCTGCCATAACCATGAGTGATAA
CACTGCGGCCAACTTACTTCTGACAACGATCGGAGGACCGAAGGAGCTAACCGCTTTTTTGCACAACATG
GGGGATCATGTAACTCGCCTTGATCGTTGGGAACCGGAGCTGAATGAAGCCATACCAAACGACGAGCGTG
ACACCACGATGCCTGTAGCAATGGCAACAACGTTGCGCAAACTATTAACTGGCGAACTACTTACTCTAGC
TTCCCGGCAACAATTAATAGACTGGATGGAGGCGGATAAAGTTGCAGGACCACTTCTGCGCTCGGCCCTT
CCGGCTGGCTGGTTTATTGCTGATAAATCTGGAGCCGGTGAGCGTGGGTCTCGCGGTATCATTGCAGCAC
TGGGGCCAGATGGTAAGCCCTCCCGTATCGTAGTTATCTACACGACGGGGAGTCAGGCAACTATGGATGA
ACGAAATAGACAGATCGCTGAGATAGGTGCCTCACTGATTAAGCATTGGTAACTGTCAGACCAAGTTTAC
TCATATATACTTTAGATTGATTTAAAACTTCATTTTTAATTTAAAAGGATCTAGGTGAAGATCCTTTTTG
ATAATCTCATGACCAAAATCCCTTAACGTGAGTTTTCGTTCCACTGAGCGTCAGACCCCGTAGAAAAGAT
CAAAGGATCTTCTTGAGATCCTTTTTTTCTGCGCGTAATCTGCTGCTTGCAAACAAAAAAACCACCGCTA
CCAGCGGTGGTTTGTTTGCCGGATCAAGAGCTACCAACTCTTTTTCCGAAGGTAACTGGCTTCAGCAGAG
CGCAGATACCAAATACTGTCCTTCTAGTGTAGCCGTAGTTAGGCCACCACTTCAAGAACTCTGTAGCACC
GCCTACATACCTCGCTCTGCTAATCCTGTTACCAGTGGCTGCTGCCAGTGGCGATAAGTCGTGTCTTACC
GGGTTGGACTCAAGACGATAGTTACCGGATAAGGCGCAGCGGTCGGGCTGAACGGGGGGTTCGTGCACAC
AGCCCAGCTTGGAGCGAACGACCTACACCGAACTGAGATACCTACAGCGTGAGCTATGAGAAAGCGCCAC
GCTTCCCGAAGGGAGAAAGGCGGACAGGTATCCGGTAAGCGGCAGGGTCGGAACAGGAGAGCGCACGAGG
GAGCTTCCAGGGGGAAACGCCTGGTATCTTTATAGTCCTGTCGGGTTTCGCCACCTCTGACTTGAGCGTC
GATTTTTGTGATGCTCGTCAGGGGGGCGGAGCCTATGGAAAAACGCCAGCAACGCGGCCTTTTTACGGTT
CCTGGCCTTTTGCTGGCCTTTTGCTCACATGTTCTTTCCTGCGTTATCCCCTGATTCTGTGGATAACCGT
ATTACCGCCTTTGAGTGAGCTGATACCGCTCGCCGCAGCCGAACGACCGAGCGCAGCGAGTCAGTGAGCG
AGGAAGCGGAAGAGCGCCCAATACGCAAACCGCCTCTCCCCGCGCGTTGGCCGATTCATTAATGCAGCTG
GCACGACAGGTTTCCCGACTGGAAAGCGGGCAGTGAGCGCAACGCAATTAATGTGAGTTAGCTCACTCAT
TAGGCACCCCAGGCTTTACACTTTATGCTTCCGGCTCGTATGTTGTGTGGAATTGTGAGCGGATAACAAT
TTCACACAGGAAACAGCTATGACCATGATTACGCCAAGCGCGCAATTAACCCTCACTAAAGGGAACAAAA
GCTGGAGCTGCAAGCTTGGCCATTGCATACGTTGTATCCATATCATAATATGTACATTTATATTGGCTCA
TGTCCAACATTACCGCCATGTTGACATTGATTATTGACTAGTTATTAATAGTAATCAATTACGGGGTCAT
TAGTTCATAGCCCATATATGGAGTTCCGCGTTACATAACTTACGGTAAATGGCCCGCCTGGCTGACCGCC
CAACGACCCCCGCCCATTGACGTCAATAATGACGTATGTTCCCATAGTAACGCCAATAGGGACTTTCCAT
TGACGTCAATGGGTGGAGTATTTACGGTAAACTGCCCACTTGGCAGTACATCAAGTGTATCATATGCCAA
GTACGCCCCCTATTGACGTCAATGACGGTAAATGGCCCGCCTGGCATTATGCCCAGTACATGACCTTATG
GGACTTTCCTACTTGGCAGTACATCTACGTATTAGTCATCGCTATTACCATGGTGATGCGGTTTTGGCAG
TACATCAATGGGCGTGGATAGCGGTTTGACTCACGGGGATTTCCAAGTCTCCACCCCATTGACGTCAATG
GGAGTTTGTTTTGGCACCAAAATCAACGGGACTTTCCAAAATGTCGTAACAACTCCGCCCCATTGACGCA
AATGGGCGGTAGGCGTGTACGGTGGGAGGTCTATATAAGCAGAGCTCGTTTAGTGAACCGGGGTCTCTCT
GGTTAGACCAGATCTGAGCCTGGGAGCTCTCTGGCTAACTAGGGAACCCACTGCTTAAGCCTCAATAAAG
CTTGCCTTGAGTGCTTCAAGTAGTGTGTGCCCGTCTGTTGTGTGACTCTGGTAACTAGAGATCCCTCAGA
CCCTTTTAGTCAGTGTGGAAAATCTCTAGCAGTGGCGCCCGAACAGGGACCTGAAAGCGAAAGGGAAACC
AGAGCTCTCTCGACGCAGGACTCGGCTTGCTGAAGCGCGCACGGCAAGAGGCGAGGGGCGGCGACTGGTG
AGTACGCCAAAAATTTTGACTAGCGGAGGCTAGAAGGAGAGAGATGGGTGCGAGAGCGTCAGTATTAAGC
GGGGGAGAATTAGATCGCGATGGGAAAAAATTCGGTTAAGGCCAGGGGGAAAGAAAAAATATAAATTAAA
ACATATAGTATGGGCAAGCAGGGAGCTAGAACGATTCGCAGTTAATCCTGGCCTGTTAGAAACATCAGAA
GGCTGTAGACAAATACTGGGACAGCTACAACCATCCCTTCAGACAGGATCAGAAGAACTTAGATCATTAT
ATAATACAGTAGCAACCCTCTATTGTGTGCATCAAAGGATAGAGATAAAAGACACCAAGGAAGCTTTAGA
CAAGATAGAGGAAGAGCAAAACAAAAGTAAGACCACCGCACAGCAAGCGGCCGCTGATCTTCAGACCTGG
AGGAGGAGATATGAGGGACAATTGGAGAAGTGAATTATATAAATATAAAGTAGTAAAAATTGAACCATTA
GGAGTAGCACCCACCAAGGCAAAGAGAAGAGTGGTGCAGAGAGAAAAAAGAGCAGTGGGAATAGGAGCTT
TGTTCCTTGGGTTCTTGGGAGCAGCAGGAAGCACTATGGGCGCAGCCTCAATGACGCTGACGGTACAGGC
CAGACAATTATTGTCTGGTATAGTGCAGCAGCAGAACAATTTGCTGAGGGCTATTGAGGCGCAACAGCAT
CTGTTGCAACTCACAGTCTGGGGCATCAAGCAGCTCCAGGCAAGAATCCTGGCTGTGGAAAGATACCTAA
AGGATCAACAGCTCCTGGGGATTTGGGGTTGCTCTGGAAAACTCATTTGCACCACTGCTGTGCCTTGGAA
TGCTAGTTGGAGTAATAAATCTCTGGAACAGATTTGGAATCACACGACCTGGATGGAGTGGGACAGAGAA
ATTAACAATTACACAAGCTTAATACACTCCTTAATTGAAGAATCGCAAAACCAGCAAGAAAAGAATGAAC
AAGAATTATTGGAATTAGATAAATGGGCAAGTTTGTGGAATTGGTTTAACATAACAAATTGGCTGTGGTA
TATAAAATTATTCATAATGATAGTAGGAGGCTTGGTAGGTTTAAGAATAGTTTTTGCTGTACTTTCTATA
GTGAATAGAGTTAGGCAGGGATATTCACCATTATCGTTTCAGACCCACCTCCCAACCCCGAGGGGACCCG
ACAGGCCCGAAGGAATAGAAGAAGAAGGTGGAGAGAGAGACAGAGACAGATCCATTCGATTAGTGAACGG
ATCTCGACGGTATCGGTTAACTTTTAAAAGAAAAGGGGGGATTGGGGGGTACAGTGCAGGGGAAAGAATA
GTAGACATAATAGCAACAGACATACAAACTAAAGAATTACAAAAACAAATTACAAAAATTCAAAATTTTA
TCGATCACGAGACTAGCCTCGAGAAGCTTGATATCGAATTCAAAAAAGACGGCGCTAGGATCATCGAGAC
GGTACCGTCTCCGATGATCCTAGCGCCGTCAAACAAGGCTTTTCTCCAAGGGATATTTATAGTCTCAAAA
CACACAATTACTTTACAGTTAGGGTGAGTTTCCTTTTGTGCTGTTTTTTAAAATAATAATTTAGTATTTG
TATCTCTTATAGAAATCCAAGCCTATCATGTAAAATGTAGCTAGTATTAAAAAGAACAGATTATCTGTCT
TTTATCGCACATTAAGCCTCTATAGTTACTAGGAAATATTATATGCAAATTAACCGGGGCAGGGGAGTAG
CCGAGCTTCTCCCACAAGTCTGTGCGAGGGGGCCGGCGCGGGCCTAGAGATGGCGGCGTCGGATGGATCC
ACTAGTTCTAGAGCGGCCATCGAATTCCCACGGGGTTGGGGTTGCGCCTTTTCCAAGGCAGCCCTGGGTT
TGCGCAGGGACGCGGCTGCTCTGGGCGTGGTTCCGGGAAACGCAGCGGCGCCGACCCTGGGTCTCGCACA
TTCTTCACGTCCGTTCGCAGCGTCACCCGGATCTTCGCCGCTACCCTTGTGGGCCCCCCGGCGACGCTTC
CTGCTCCGCCCCTAAGTCGGGAAGGTTCCTTGCGGTTCGCGGCGTGCCGGACGTGACAAACGGAAGCCGC
ACGACTCACTAGTACCCTCGCAGACGGACAGCGCCAGGGAGCAATGGCAGCGCGCCGACCGCGATGGGCT
GTGGCCAATAGCGGCTGCTCAGCGGGGCGCGCCGAGAGCAGCGGCCGGGAAGGGGCGGTGCGGGAGGCGG
GGTGTGGGGCGGTAGTGTGGGCCCTGTTCCTGCCCGCGCGGTGTTCCGCATTCTGCAAGCCTCCGGAGCG
CACGTCGGCAGTCGGCTCCCTCGTTGACCGAATCACCGACCTCTCTCCCCAGGGGGATCCACCGGTCGCC
ACCATGGTGAGCAAGGGCGAGGAGCTGTTCACCGGGGTGGTGCCCATCCTGGTCGAGCTGGACGGCGACG
TAAACGGCCACAAGTTCAGCGTGTCCGGCGAGGGCGAGGGCGATGCCACCTACGGCAAGCTGACCCTGAA
GTTCATCTGCACCACCGGCAAGCTGCCCGTGCCCTGGCCCACCCTCGTGACCACCCTGACCTACGGCGTG
CAGTGCTTCAGCCGCTACCCCGACCACATGAAGCAGCACGACTTCTTCAAGTCCGCCATGCCCGAAGGCT
ACGTCCAGGAGCGCACCATCTTCTTCAAGGACGACGGCAACTACAAGACCCGCGCCGAGGTGAAGTTCGA
GGGCGACACCCTGGTGAACCGCATCGAGCTGAAGGGCATCGACTTCAAGGAGGACGGCAACATCCTGGGG
CACAAGCTGGAGTACAACTACAACAGCCACAACGTCTATATCATGGCCGACAAGCAGAAGAACGGCATCA
AGGTGAACTTCAAGATCCGCCACAACATCGAGGACGGCAGCGTGCAGCTCGCCGACCACTACCAGCAGAA
CACCCCCATCGGCGACGGCCCCGTGCTGCTGCCCGACAACCACTACCTGAGCACCCAGTCCGCCCTGAGC
AAAGACCCCAACGAGAAGCGCGATCACATGGTCCTGCTGGAGTTCGTGACCGCCGCCGGGATCACTCTCG
GCATGGACGAGCTGTACAAGTAAAGCGGCCGCGTCGACAATCAACCTCTGGATTACAAAATTTGTGAAAG
ATTGACTGGTATTCTTAACTATGTTGCTCCTTTTACGCTATGTGGATACGCTGCTTTAATGCCTTTGTAT
CATGCTATTGCTTCCCGTATGGCTTTCATTTTCTCCTCCTTGTATAAATCCTGGTTGCTGTCTCTTTATG
AGGAGTTGTGGCCCGTTGTCAGGCAACGTGGCGTGGTGTGCACTGTGTTTGCTGACGCAACCCCCACTGG
TTGGGGCATTGCCACCACCTGTCAGCTCCTTTCCGGGACTTTCGCTTTCCCCCTCCCTATTGCCACGGCG
GAACTCATCGCCGCCTGCCTTGCCCGCTGCTGGACAGGGGCTCGGCTGTTGGGCACTGACAATTCCGTGG
TGTTGTCGGGGAAGCTGACGTCCTTTCCATGGCTGCTCGCCTGTGTTGCCACCTGGATTCTGCGCGGGAC
GTCCTTCTGCTACGTCCCTTCGGCCCTCAATCCAGCGGACCTTCCTTCCCGCGGCCTGCTGCCGGCTCTG
CGGCCTCTTCCGCGTCTTCGCCTTCGCCCTCAGACGAGTCGGATCTCCCTTTGGGCCGCCTCCCCGCCTG
GAATTCGAGCTCGGTACCTTTAAGACCAATGACTTACAAGGCAGCTGTAGATCTTAGCCACTTTTTAAAA
GAAAAGGGGGGACTGGAAGGGCTAATTCACTCCCAACGAAGACAAGATCTGCTTTTTGCTTGTACTGGGT
CTCTCTGGTTAGACCAGATCTGAGCCTGGGAGCTCTCTGGCTAACTAGGGAACCCACTGCTTAAGCCTCA
ATAAAGCTTGCCTTGAGTGCTTCAAGTAGTGTGTGCCCGTCTGTTGTGTGACTCTGGTAACTAGAGATCC
CTCAGACCCTTTTAGTCAGTGTGGAAAATCTCTAGCAGTAGTAGTTCATGTCATCTTATTATTCAGTATT
TATAACTTGCAAAGAAATGAATATCAGAGAGTGAGAGGAACTTGTTTATTGCAGCTTATAATGGTTACAA
ATAAAGCAATAGCATCACAAATTTCACAAATAAAGCATTTTTTTCACTGCATTCTAGTTGTGGTTTGTCC
AAACTCATCAATGTATCTTATCATGTCTGGCTCTAGCTATCCCGCCCCTAACTCCGCCCAGTTCCGCCCA
TTCTCCGCCCCATGGCTGACTAATTTTTTTTATTTATGCAGAGGCCGAGGCCGCCTCGGCCTCTGAGCTA
TTCCAGAAGTAGTGAGGAGGCTTTTTTGGAGGCCTAGGCTTTTGCGTCGAGACGTACCCAATTCGCCCTA
TAGTGAGTCGTATTACGCGCGCTCACTGGCCGTCGTTTTACAACGTCGTGACTGGGAAAACCCTGGCGTT
ACCCAACTTAATCGCCTTGCAGCACATCCCCCTTTCGCCAGCTGGCGTAATAGCGAAGAGGCCCGCACCG
ATCGCCCTTCCCAACAGTTGCGCAGCCTGAATGGCGAATGGCGCG
[124 nt withheld, positions 7676-7799]
C
[91 nt withheld, positions 7801-7891]
A
[49 nt withheld, positions 7893-7941]
CCTTTGACGTTGGAGTCCACGTTCTTT
[37 nt withheld, positions 7969-8005]
ACCCTATCTCGGTCTATTCTTTTGATTTATAAGGGATTTTGCCGATTTCGGCCTATTGGTTAAAAAATGA
GCTGATTTAACAAAAATTTAACGCGAATTTTAACAAAATATTAACGTTTACAATTTCC
