>Addgene plasmid #46610 | AB.pCCL.sin.cPPT.U6.miR-325-Decoy.hPGK.GFP.WPRE | addgene partial sequence | sequence record 67063 | pBluescript-SK 5'-tctagaactagtggatc-3'
CCGCGCCGGCCCCCTCGCACAGACTTGTGGGAGAAGCTCGGCTACTCCCCTGCCCCGGTTAATTTGCATA
TAATATTTCCTAGTAACTATAGAGGCTTAATGTGCGATAAAAGACAGATAATCTGTTCTTTTTAATACTA
GCTACATTTTACATGATAGGCTTGGATTTCTATAAGAGATACAAATACTAAATTATTATTTTAAAAAACA
GCACAAAAGGAAACTCACCCTAACTGTAAAGTAATTGTGTGTTTTGAGACTATAAATATCCCTTGGAGAA
AAGCCTTGTTTGACGGCGCTAGGATCATCAACTTGATAGGAGGACCTCAATAAACAAGTATTCTGGTCAC
AGAATACAACTTGATAGGAGGACCTCAATAAACAAGATGATCCTAGCGCCGTCTTTTTTGAATTCGATAT
CAAGCTTCTCGAGGCTAGTCTCGTGATCGATAAAATTTTGAATTTTTGTAATTTGTTTTTGTAATTCTTT
AGTTTGTATGTCTGTTGCTATTATGTCTACTATTCTTTCCCCTGCACTGTACCCCCCAATCCCCCCTTTT
CTTTTAAAAGTTAACCGAT
